>Addgene plasmid #136957 | pDiySpike2d3 | addgene full sequence | sequence record 287364 | Addgene NGS Result
GGTTTATTGCTGATAAATCTGGAGCCGGTGAGCGTGGGTCTCGCGGTATCATTGCAGCACTGGGGCCAGA
TGGTAAGCCCTCCCGTATCGTAGTTATCTACACGACGGGGAGTCAGGCAACTATGGATGAACGAAATAGA
CAGATCGCTGAGATAGGTGCCTCACTGATTAAGCATTGGTAACTGTCAGACCAAGTTTACTCATATATAC
TTTAGATTGATTTAAAACTTCATTTTTAATTTAAAAGGATCTAGGTGAAGATCCTTTTTGATAATCTCAT
GACCAAAATCCCTTAACGTGAGTTTTCGTTCCACTGAGCGTCAGACCCCGTAGAAAAGATCAAAGGATCT
TCTTGAGATCCTTTTTTTCTGCGCGTAATCTGCTGCTTGCAAACAAAAAAACCACCGCTACCAGCGGTGG
TTTGTTTGCCGGATCAAGAGCTACCAACTCTTTTTCCGAAGGTAACTGGCTTCAGCAGAGCGCAGATACC
AAATACTGTTCTTCTAGTGTAGCCGTAGTTAGGCCACCACTTCAAGAACTCTGTAGCACCGCCTACATAC
CTCGCTCTGCTAATCCTGTTACCAGTGGCTGCTGCCAGTGGCGATAAGTCGTGTCTTACCGGGTTGGACT
CAAGACGATAGTTACCGGATAAGGCGCAGCGGTCGGGCTGAACGGGGGGTTCGTGCACACAGCCCAGCTT
GGAGCGAACGACCTACACCGAACTGAGATACCTACAGCGTGAGCTATGAGAAAGCGCCACGCTTCCCGAA
GGGAGAAAGGCGGACAGGTATCCGGTAAGCGGCAGGGTCGGAACAGGAGAGCGCACGAGGGAGCTTCCAG
GGGGAAACGCCTGGTATCTTTATAGTCCTGTCGGGTTTCGCCACCTCTGACTTGAGCGTCGATTTTTGTG
ATGCTCGTCAGGGGGGCGGAGCCTATGGAAAAACGCCAGCAACGCGGCCTTTTTACGGTTCCTGGCCTTT
TGCTGGCCTTTTGCTCACATGTTCTTTCCTGCGTTATCCCCTGATTCTGTGGATAACCGTATTACCGCCT
TTGAGTGAGCTGATACCGCTCGCCGCAGCCGAACGACCGAGCGCAGCGAGTCAGTGAGCGAGGAAGCGGA
AGAGCGCCCAATACGCAAACCGCCTCTCCCCGCGCGTTGGCCGATTCATTAATGCAGCTGGCACGACAGG
TTTCCCGACTGGAAAGCGGGCAGTGAGCGCAACGCAATTAATGTGAGTTAGCTCACTCATTAGGCACCCC
AGGCTTTACACTTTATGCTTCCGGCTCGTATGTTGTGTGGAATTGTGAGCGGATAACAATTTCACACAGG
AAACAGCTATGACCATGATTACGCCAAGCTTGCATGCCTGCAGGTCGACTCTAGATAATACGACTCACTA
TAGGGAGCCAGGTAATGATCATGCATTGGGTTAGGTGGTTAGACATGGGGATCGGCATCTAGGGGCGCCT
AGTTCCTAGGGCTACTGCCAATCCATACAGGTAGTAAAGCACCCGGGTCCGATGAACTTGGACGACGAAA
ACTGACAGACCGCGCTGCACGAGGTCGTTCGTCATGGTGTGCGAGGAGCTAGCCGCAGGAGACTGTGTGG
CAGTAGTCAGCGAACGGCCCCCGGCCCCTGCCGGACTAAATCCCCCTACCTGATCGCCGGGGGCACTCGA
ACCATGACGAGCTGGCGGCGAGCGTACTCACACGCTATATGCGCTCTTAGAGCCCGTTTCTGAAGCAAGA
TTACAGTGGCGTCCGCTTCGACTCGTAGTTCTATGGCAGTGTGGAGTTCGGGGTGCGGCTCTCCCTTGCG
CGCCTCTGTTACAAACCCGCCACTGAGTGCCGGCCGACGGTCGGGTTACGCAGGAAATTCATGCGGAACG
CTAATGCGCATCCGTCGTGGCGAATATTCACAATGCCGGGTCGCTGATACGTGCTGGTACCACTTACGTT
ATTTACGGGGCCTTTAGCTCAAGAGCACGTGTTGTCTAGGGAAGCCTTCGCTAAAGGACCGTGGTCTAGG
TCGTCAGGAGCCACGGATCGTCTTATGTGTAGAGTCCCAGGTCGCCACTAACTGACAGCCGCGTGGACAG
CGGTCGGGGAAGCCGGTACTGCGAATTTATCGACGTTCGATTCAGCGGATACTCGCGCTCAGCAGTGTGG
TTAATCGACCGCAGAGAACCGTCATGTATGATCTCTGCTAGTACTTAAGCTCGCGGAGCGCAAGAAATAC
GGACTTGTTGATTCCTGATACATACGCTGGGTCCTAATCCGGCATTTTCCATACCCACTTTCAAAAAAAA
AAAAAAAAAAAAAAAAAAAAAAAAAGCTTGAATTCACTGGCCGTCGTTTTACAACGTCGTGACTGGGAAA
ACCCTGGCGTTACCCAACTTAATCGCCTTGCAGCACATCCCCCTTTCGCCAGCTGGCGTAATAGCGAAGA
GGCCCGCACCGATCGCCCTTCCCAACAGTTGCGCAGCCTGAATGGCGAATGGCGCCTGATGCGGTATTTT
CTCCTTACGCATCTGTGCGGTATTTCACACCGCATATGGTGCACTCTCAGTACAATCTGCTCTGATGCCG
CATAGTTAAGCCAGCCCCGACACCCGCCAACACCCGCTGACGCGCCCTGACGGGCTTGTCTGCTCCCGGC
ATCCGCTTACAGACAAGCTGTGACCGTCTCCGGGAGCTGCATGTGTCAGAGGTTTTCACCGTCATCACCG
AAACGCGCGAGACGAAAGGGCCTCGTGATACGCCTATTTTTATAGGTTAATGTCATGATAATAATGGTTT
CTTAGACGTCAGGTGGCACTTTTCGGGGAAATGTGCGCGGAACCCCTATTTGTTTATTTTTCTAAATACA
TTCAAATATGTATCCGCTCATGAGACAATAACCCTGATAAATGCTTCAATAATATTGAAAAAGGAAGAGT
ATGAGTATTCAACATTTCCGTGTCGCCCTTATTCCCTTTTTTGCGGCATTTTGCCTTCCTGTTTTTGCTC
ACCCAGAAACGCTGGTGAAAGTAAAAGATGCTGAAGATCAGTTGGGTGCACGAGTGGGTTACATCGAACT
GGATCTCAACAGCGGTAAGATCCTTGAGAGTTTTCGCCCCGAAGAACGTTTTCCAATGATGAGCACTTTT
AAAGTTCTGCTATGTGGCGCGGTATTATCCCGTATTGACGCCGGGCAAGAGCAACTCGGTCGCCGCATAC
ACTATTCTCAGAATGACTTGGTTGAGTACTCACCAGTCACAGAAAAGCATCTTACGGATGGCATGACAGT
AAGAGAATTATGCAGTGCTGCCATAACCATGAGTGATAACACTGCGGCCAACTTACTTCTGACAACGATC
GGAGGACCGAAGGAGCTAACCGCTTTTTTGCACAACATGGGGGATCATGTAACTCGCCTTGATCGTTGGG
AACCGGAGCTGAATGAAGCCATACCAAACGACGAGCGTGACACCACGATGCCTGTAGCAATGGCAACAAC
GTTGCGCAAACTATTAACTGGCGAACTACTTACTCTAGCTTCCCGGCAACAATTAATAGACTGGATGGAG
GCGGATAAAGTTGCAGGACCACTTCTGCGCTCGGCCCTTCCGGCTGGCT
Features (pLannotate 1.2.2; 12 found; start..end, strand, type, name):
    353..941     +  rep_origin     ori: high-copy-number ColE1/pMB1/pBR322/pUC origin of replication
   1124..1216    +  CDS            lacI (fragment): lac repressor; lacI; The lac repressor binds to the lac operator to inhibit transcription in E. coli. This inhibition can be relieved by adding lactose or isopropyl-β-D-thiogalactopyranoside (IPTG).
   1229..1250    +  protein_bind   CAP binding site: CAP binding activates transcription in the presence of cAMP. E. coli catabolite activator protein
   1265..1295    +  promoter       lac promoter: promoter for the E. coli lac operon
   1303..1319    +  protein_bind   lac operator: The lac repressor binds to the lac operator to inhibit transcription in E. coli. This inhibition can be relieved by adding lactose or isopropyl-β-D-thiogalactopyranoside (IPTG). lac repressor encoded by lacI
   1356..1385    -  misc_feature   MCS (fragment): pUC18/19 multiple cloning site
   1386..1404    +  promoter       T7 promoter: promoter for bacteriophage T7 RNA polymerase
   2342..2499    +  CDS            lacZα (fragment): LacZα fragment of β-galactosidase; lacZ fragment
   2505..2604    -  misc_feature   bom (fragment): basis of mobility region from pBR322
   2706..2741    -  CDS            rop (fragment): Rop protein, which maintains plasmids at low copy number; rop
   2836..2940    +  promoter       AmpR promoter: bla
   2941..182     +  CDS            AmpR (across the origin): β-lactamase; bla; confers resistance to ampicillin, carbenicillin, and related antibiotics
