[The description below was written by a language model from this plasmid's Addgene catalogue record and pLannotate feature annotations shown in this document.]
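Description:
pDiySpike2d3 is a small (about 3.6 kb) pUC19-based bacterial plasmid that serves as a template for in vitro transcription of a synthetic RNA called DiySpike2d3. It is propagated in E. coli at high copy number through the pUC/ColE1-type origin of replication and is selected with ampicillin via the β-lactamase (AmpR) gene driven by its own bla promoter. The remaining annotated backbone elements are typical pUC19 remnants: the CAP binding site, lac promoter and lac operator upstream of the cloning region, a partial multiple cloning site, a lacZα fragment downstream of the insert, and short fragments matching lacI, bom and rop that have no functional role here.

The payload is a 984 bp synthetic insert introduced by Gibson assembly into the pUC19 polylinker region, interrupting lacZα. A bacteriophage T7 promoter sits directly after the residual MCS fragment and faces the unannotated stretch extending to the lacZα fragment, which corresponds to the position of the DiySpike2d3 sequence. T7 RNA polymerase can therefore be used to produce the spike RNA from this template. The feature table does not annotate any internal elements of the insert (such as a poly(A) tract or terminator), and the record does not describe its sequence design beyond being synthetic.

The associated publication concerns Smart-seq3, a single-cell RNA-sequencing method for counting RNA molecules at allele and isoform resolution. This suggests that the transcribed RNA is intended as a spike-in control molecule for such experiments, although the record itself states only the in vitro transcription purpose.
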