Addgene plasmid #136957: pDiySpike2d3
Purpose: Plasmid for the In Vitro transcription of DiySpike2d3
Depositing lab: Rickard Sandberg. Depositing organization: Karolinska Institutet. Publication: Single-cell RNA counting at allele and isoform resolution using Smart-seq3. Hagemann-Jensen M, Ziegenhain C, Chen P, Ramskold D, Hendriks GJ, Larsson AJM, Faridani OR, Sandberg R. Nat Biotechnol. 2020 Jun;38(6):708-714. doi: 10.1038/s41587-020-0497-0. Epub 2020 May 4. PubMed 32518404.
Backbone
  Vector backbone: pUC19
  Backbone manufacturer: Joachim Messing
  Vector type: Synthetic Biology
Growth in bacteria
  Bacterial resistance: Ampicillin, 100 μg/mL
  Growth temperature: 37°C
  Growth strain: DH5alpha
  Copy number: High Copy
Gene/Insert
  Gene/Insert name: DiySpike2d3
  Species: Synthetic
  Insert size (bp): 984
  Promoter: T7
  Cloning method: Gibson Cloning
  Sequencing primers: 5′ agcggataacaatttcacacagg
Terms and licenses: Academic/Nonprofit Terms; Industry Terms: Not Available to Industry
How to cite: pDiySpike2d3 was a gift from Rickard Sandberg (Addgene plasmid # 136957 ; http://n2t.net/addgene:136957 ; RRID:Addgene_136957)
